Addgene plasmid #187953: pSLPB2B-FKBP12_F36V-SpdCas9-KRAB-tagBFP-PGK-Blasticidin
Purpose: FKBP12 (F36V mutant) degron-tagged dCas9-KRAB domain fused to tagBFP, expressed under EF1-alpha promoter in a piggyBac plasmid. Expresses Blasticidin resistance under PGK promoter.
Depositing lab: Edda Schulz. Depositing organization: Max Planck Institute for Molecular Genetics. Publication: CasTuner is a degron and CRISPR/Cas-based toolkit for analog tuning of endogenous gene expression. Noviello G, Gjaltema RAF, Schulz EG. Nat Commun. 2023 Jun 3;14(1):3225. doi: 10.1038/s41467-023-38909-4. PubMed 37270532.
Backbone
  Vector backbone: pSLPB2-FKBP_F36V-SpdCas9-tagBFP-PGK-Blasticidin
  Backbone size w/o insert (bp): 11406
  Total vector size (bp): 11230
  Vector type: Mammalian Expression, CRISPR, Synthetic Biology
  Selectable markers: Blasticidin
Growth in bacteria
  Bacterial resistance: Ampicillin, 100 μg/mL
  Growth temperature: 37°C
  Growth strain: NEB Stable
  Copy number: High Copy
Gene/Insert
  Gene/Insert name: FKBP12_F36V-SpdCas9-KRAB-tagBFP (alt names: S. pyogenes Cas9 (D10A; N863A); FKBP12 (F36V mutant); KRAB domain)
  Species: H. sapiens (human), Synthetic; S. pyogenes
  Tag / fusion protein: GGS (C terminal on insert)
  Cloning method: Gibson Cloning
  Sequencing primers: 5′ ATGGATGCTAAGTCACTAACTGC; 3′ CGCTACCTCCTCCTCCGCTT
Resource information
  A portion of this plasmid was derived from a plasmid made by: The KRAB domain was amplified from pHR-SFFV-KRAB-dCas9-P2A-mCherry from Jonathan Weissman lab (Addgene plasmid # 60954 ; http://n2t.net/addgene:60954 ; RRID:Addgene_60954)
Terms and licenses: Academic/Nonprofit Terms; Industry Terms: Not Available to Industry
Depositor comments: Please visit https://www.biorxiv.org/content/10.1101/2022.10.05.511019v1 for bioRxiv preprint.
How to cite: pSLPB2B-FKBP12_F36V-SpdCas9-KRAB-tagBFP-PGK-Blasticidin was a gift from Edda Schulz (Addgene plasmid # 187953 ; http://n2t.net/addgene:187953 ; RRID:Addgene_187953)
