[The description below was written by a language model from this plasmid's Addgene catalogue record and pLannotate feature annotations shown in this document.]
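Description:
pSLPB2B-FKBP12_F36V-SpdCas9-KRAB-tagBFP-PGK-Blasticidin is a mammalian expression plasmid of about 11.2 kb, described by the depositor as a piggyBac transposon vector for genomic integration of a degradable CRISPR interference effector. It is maintained in E. coli through a high-copy ColE1/pUC-type origin with ampicillin resistance. The backbone also carries an f1 origin, lac/lacZα remnants and flanking T7 and T3 promoters typical of a pBluescript-style cloning vector. The automated annotation does not call the piggyBac terminal repeats, so their positions cannot be read from the feature tables. No guide RNA cassette is annotated, so a guide would have to be supplied separately.

The main expression unit is driven by an EF-1α core promoter followed by an HTLV-1 5' LTR fragment, a common composite promoter arrangement. It encodes a single fusion protein: FKBP12 F36V at the N-terminus, then S. pyogenes Cas9, the KRAB repression domain of ZNF10, and TagBFP, which continues across the numbering origin of the circular map and ends at a bGH polyadenylation signal. The Cas9 is catalytically dead according to the record (D10A, N863A), although the annotation labels it simply as Cas9. A GGS linker is listed at the C-terminal end of the insert, and a short His-like stretch is annotated between Cas9 and KRAB. Downstream, a mouse PGK promoter drives blasticidin S deaminase followed by a WPRE, allowing selection of stable integrants.

The FKBP12 F36V domain serves as a ligand-responsive degron, so the abundance of the repressor can be adjusted and followed by blue fluorescence. This fits the associated toolkit for analog tuning of endogenous gene expression. The depositor and sequencing-derived records differ by 12 nt, with the difference falling within the PGK promoter region.
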