Features (pLannotate 1.2.2; 22 found; start..end, strand, type, name):
      3..701     +  CDS            TagBFP: TagBFP is a basic (constitutively fluorescent) blue fluorescent protein published in 2008, derived from Entacmaea quadricolor. It is reported to be a very rapidly-maturing monomer with very low acid sensitivity.
    719..943     +  polyA_signal   bGH poly(A) signal: bovine growth hormone polyadenylation signal
    941..1361    +  promoter       PGK promoter (fragment): mouse phosphoglycerate kinase 1 promoter
   1369..1767    +  CDS            BSD: blasticidin S deaminase; Aspergillus terreus BSD; confers resistance to blasticidin
   1768..2356    +  misc_feature   WPRE: woodchuck hepatitis virus posttranscriptional regulatory element
   2631..2649    -  promoter       T3 promoter: promoter for bacteriophage T3 RNA polymerase
   2692..2714    -  protein_bind   lac operator (fragment): The lac repressor binds to the lac operator to inhibit transcription in E. coli. This inhibition can be relieved by adding lactose or isopropyl-β-D-thiogalactopyranoside (IPTG). lac repressor encoded by lacI
   2718..2748    -  promoter       lac promoter: promoter for the E. coli lac operon
   2763..2784    -  protein_bind   CAP binding site: CAP binding activates transcription in the presence of cAMP. E. coli catabolite activator protein
   2797..2889    -  CDS            lacI (fragment): lac repressor; lacI; The lac repressor binds to the lac operator to inhibit transcription in E. coli. This inhibition can be relieved by adding lactose or isopropyl-β-D-thiogalactopyranoside (IPTG).
   3072..3660    -  rep_origin     ori: high-copy-number ColE1/pMB1/pBR322/pUC origin of replication
   3831..4691    -  CDS            AmpR: β-lactamase; bla; confers resistance to ampicillin, carbenicillin, and related antibiotics
   4692..4796    -  promoter       AmpR promoter: bla
   4849..5277    -  rep_origin     f1 ori (sequence partly withheld): f1 bacteriophage origin of replication; arrow indicates direction of (+) strand synthesis
   5282..5437    -  CDS            lacZα (fragment): LacZα fragment of β-galactosidase; lacZ fragment
   5445..5463    +  promoter       T7 promoter: promoter for bacteriophage T7 RNA polymerase
   5835..6046    +  promoter       EF-1α core promoter: core promoter for human elongation factor EF-1α
   6059..6327    +  LTR            5' LTR (truncated): truncated 5' long terminal repeat (LTR) from human T-cell leukemia virus (HTLV) type 1
   6409..6729    +  CDS            DmrB: F36V mutant of FK506-binding protein FKBP12 binds synthetic ligands that do not bind wild-type FKBP
   6781..10881   +  CDS            Cas9: Cas9 (Csn1) endonuclease from the Streptococcus pyogenes Type II CRISPR/Cas system generates RNA-guided double strand breaks in DNA
  10903..10920   +  CDS            9xHis (fragment): 9xHis affinity tag
  10999..11184   +  CDS            KRAB: Krüppel-associated box (KRAB) transcriptional repression domain from the human zinc finger protein ZNF10 (Margolin et al., 1994)
>Addgene plasmid #187953 | pSLPB2B-FKBP12_F36V-SpdCas9-KRAB-tagBFP-PGK-Blasticidin | depositor full sequence | sequence record 364760 | pSLPB2B-FKBP12_F36V-SpdCas9-KRAB-tagBFP-PGK-Blasticidin sequence 11230 bps
CCATGAGCGAGCTGATTAAGGAGAACATGCACATGAAGCTGTACATGGAGGGCACCGTGGACAACCATCA
CTTCAAGTGCACATCCGAGGGCGAAGGCAAGCCCTACGAGGGCACCCAGACCATGAGAATCAAGGTGGTC
GAGGGCGGCCCTCTCCCCTTCGCCTTCGACATCCTGGCTACTAGCTTCCTCTACGGCAGCAAGACCTTCA
TCAACCACACCCAGGGCATCCCCGACTTCTTCAAGCAGTCCTTCCCTGAGGGCTTCACATGGGAGAGAGT
CACCACATACGAAGACGGGGGCGTGCTGACCGCTACCCAGGACACCAGCCTCCAGGACGGCTGCCTCATC
TACAACGTCAAGATCAGAGGGGTGAACTTCACATCCAACGGCCCTGTGATGCAGAAGAAAACACTCGGCT
GGGAGGCCTTCACCGAGACGCTGTACCCCGCTGACGGCGGCCTGGAAGGCAGAAACGACATGGCCCTGAA
GCTCGTGGGCGGGAGCCATCTGATCGCAAACATCAAGACCACATATAGATCCAAGAAACCCGCTAAGAAC
CTCAAGATGCCTGGCGTCTACTATGTGGACTACAGACTGGAAAGAATCAAGGAGGCCAACAACGAGACCT
ACGTCGAGCAGCACGAGGTGGCAGTGGCCAGATACTGCGACCTCCCTAGCAAACTGGGGCACAAGCTTAA
TTAGCCATGGATTAACGACTGTGCCTTCTAGTTGCCAGCCATCTGTTGTTTGCCCCTCCCCCGTGCCTTC
CTTGACCCTGGAAGGTGCCACTCCCACTGTCCTTTCCTAATAAAATGAGGAAATTGCATCGCATTGTCTG
AGTAGGTGTCATTCTATTCTGGGGGGTGGGGTGGGGCAGGACAGCAAGGGGGAGGATTGGGAAGACAATA
GCAGGCATGCTGGGGATGCGGTGGGCTCTATGGCCTCTGGCCTCGCACACATTCCACATCCACCGGTAGG
CGCCAACCGGCTCCGTTCTTTGGTGGCCCCTTCGCGCCACCTTCTACTCCTCCCCTAGTCAGGAAGTTCC
CCCCCGCCCCGCAGCTCGCGTCGTGCAGGACGTGACAAATGGAAGTAGCACGTCTCACTAGTCTCGTGCA
GATGGACAGCACCGCTGAGCAATGGAAGCGGGTAGGCCTTTGGGGCAGCGGCCAATAGCAGCTTTGCTCC
TTCGCTTTCTGGGCTCAGAGGCTGGGAAGGGGTGGGTCCGGGGGCGGGCTCAGGGGCGGGCTCAGGGGCG
GGGCGGGCGCCCGAAGGTCCTCCGGAGGCCCGGCATTCTGCACGCTTCAAAAGCGCACGTCTGCCGCGCT
GTTCTCCTCTTCCTCATCTCCGGGCCTTTCGACCTGCAATGGCCAAGCCTTTGTCTCAAGAAGAATCCAC
CCTCATTGAAAGAGCAACGGCTACAATCAACAGCATCCCCATCTCTGAAGACTACAGCGTCGCCAGCGCA
GCTCTCTCTAGCGACGGCCGCATCTTCACTGGTGTCAATGTATATCATTTTACTGGGGGACCTTGTGCAG
AACTCGTGGTGCTGGGCACTGCTGCTGCTGCGGCAGCTGGCAACCTGACTTGTATCGTCGCGATCGGAAA
TGAGAACAGGGGCATCTTGAGCCCCTGCGGACGGTGCCGACAGGTGCTTCTCGATCTGCATCCTGGGATC
AAAGCCATAGTGAAGGACAGTGATGGACAGCCGACGGCAGTTGGGATTCGTGAATTGCTGCCCTCTGGTT
ATGTGTGGGAGGGCTAAAATCAACCTCTGGATTACAAAATTTGTGAAAGATTGACTGGTATTCTTAACTA
TGTTGCTCCTTTTACGCTATGTGGATACGCTGCTTTAATGCCTTTGTATCATGCTATTGCTTCCCGTATG
GCTTTCATTTTCTCCTCCTTGTATAAATCCTGGTTGCTGTCTCTTTATGAGGAGTTGTGGCCCGTTGTCA
GGCAACGTGGCGTGGTGTGCACTGTGTTTGCTGACGCAACCCCCACTGGTTGGGGCATTGCCACCACCTG
TCAGCTCCTTTCCGGGACTTTCGCTTTCCCCCTCCCTATTGCCACGGCGGAACTCATCGCCGCCTGCCTT
GCCCGCTGCTGGACAGGGGCTCGGCTGTTGGGCACTGACAATTCCGTGGTGTTGTCGGGGAAATCATCGT
CCTTTCCTTGGCTGCTCGCCTGTGTTGCCACCTGGATTCTGCGCGGGACGTCCTTCTGCTACGTCCCTTC
GGCCCTCAATCCAGCGGACCTTCCTTCCCGCGGCCTGCTGCCGGCTCTGCGGCCTCTTCCGCGTCTCCGC
CTTCGCCCTCAGACGAGTCGGATCTCCCTTTGGGCCGCCTCCCCGCCGGTACCTAAAAGTTTTGTTACTT
TATAGAAGAAATTTTGAGTTTTTGTTTTTTTTTAATAAATAAATAAACATAAATAAATTGTTTGTTGAAT
TTATTATTAGTATGTAAGTGTAAATATAATAAAACTTAATATCTATTCAAATTAATAAATAAACCTCGAT
ATACAGACCGATAAAACACATGCGTCAATTTTACGCATGATTATCTTTAACGTACGTCACAATATGATTA
TCTTTCTAGGGTTAATCTAGTATTAATCCAGCTTTTGTTCCCTTTAGTGAGGGTTAATTGCGCGCTTGGC
GTAATCATGGTCATAGCTGTTTCCTGTGTGAAATTGTTATCCGCTCACAATTCCACACAACATACGAGCC
GGAAGCATAAAGTGTAAAGCCTGGGGTGCCTAATGAGTGAGCTAACTCACATTAATTGCGTTGCGCTCAC
TGCCCGCTTTCCAGTCGGGAAACCTGTCGTGCCAGCTGCATTAATGAATCGGCCAACGCGCGGGGAGAGG
CGGTTTGCGTATTGGGCGCTCTTCCGCTTCCTCGCTCACTGACTCGCTGCGCTCGGTCGTTCGGCTGCGG
CGAGCGGTATCAGCTCACTCAAAGGCGGTAATACGGTTATCCACAGAATCAGGGGATAACGCAGGAAAGA
ACATGTGAGCAAAAGGCCAGCAAAAGGCCAGGAACCGTAAAAAGGCCGCGTTGCTGGCGTTTTTCCATAG
GCTCCGCCCCCCTGACGAGCATCACAAAAATCGACGCTCAAGTCAGAGGTGGCGAAACCCGACAGGACTA
TAAAGATACCAGGCGTTTCCCCCTGGAAGCTCCCTCGTGCGCTCTCCTGTTCCGACCCTGCCGCTTACCG
GATACCTGTCCGCCTTTCTCCCTTCGGGAAGCGTGGCGCTTTCTCATAGCTCACGCTGTAGGTATCTCAG
TTCGGTGTAGGTCGTTCGCTCCAAGCTGGGCTGTGTGCACGAACCCCCCGTTCAGCCCGACCGCTGCGCC
TTATCCGGTAACTATCGTCTTGAGTCCAACCCGGTAAGACACGACTTATCGCCACTGGCAGCAGCCACTG
GTAACAGGATTAGCAGAGCGAGGTATGTAGGCGGTGCTACAGAGTTCTTGAAGTGGTGGCCTAACTACGG
CTACACTAGAAGGACAGTATTTGGTATCTGCGCTCTGCTGAAGCCAGTTACCTTCGGAAAAAGAGTTGGT
AGCTCTTGATCCGGCAAACAAACCACCGCTGGTAGCGGTGGTTTTTTTGTTTGCAAGCAGCAGATTACGC
GCAGAAAAAAAGGATCTCAAGAAGATCCTTTGATCTTTTCTACGGGGTCTGACGCTCAGTGGAACGAAAA
CTCACGTTAAGGGATTTTGGTCATGAGATTATCAAAAAGGATCTTCACCTAGATCCTTTTAAATTAAAAA
TGAAGTTTTAAATCAATCTAAAGTATATATGAGTAAACTTGGTCTGACAGTTACCAATGCTTAATCAGTG
AGGCACCTATCTCAGCGATCTGTCTATTTCGTTCATCCATAGTTGCCTGACTCCCCGTCGTGTAGATAAC
TACGATACGGGAGGGCTTACCATCTGGCCCCAGTGCTGCAATGATACCGCGAGACCCACGCTCACCGGCT
CCAGATTTATCAGCAATAAACCAGCCAGCCGGAAGGGCCGAGCGCAGAAGTGGTCCTGCAACTTTATCCG
CCTCCATCCAGTCTATTAATTGTTGCCGGGAAGCTAGAGTAAGTAGTTCGCCAGTTAATAGTTTGCGCAA
CGTTGTTGCCATTGCTACAGGCATCGTGGTGTCACGCTCGTCGTTTGGTATGGCTTCATTCAGCTCCGGT
TCCCAACGATCAAGGCGAGTTACATGATCCCCCATGTTGTGCAAAAAAGCGGTTAGCTCCTTCGGTCCTC
CGATCGTTGTCAGAAGTAAGTTGGCCGCAGTGTTATCACTCATGGTTATGGCAGCACTGCATAATTCTCT
TACTGTCATGCCATCCGTAAGATGCTTTTCTGTGACTGGTGAGTACTCAACCAAGTCATTCTGAGAATAG
TGTATGCGGCGACCGAGTTGCTCTTGCCCGGCGTCAATACGGGATAATACCGCGCCACATAGCAGAACTT
TAAAAGTGCTCATCATTGGAAAACGTTCTTCGGGGCGAAAACTCTCAAGGATCTTACCGCTGTTGAGATC
CAGTTCGATGTAACCCACTCGTGCACCCAACTGATCTTCAGCATCTTTTACTTTCACCAGCGTTTCTGGG
TGAGCAAAAACAGGAAGGCAAAATGCCGCAAAAAAGGGAATAAGGGCGACACGGAAATGTTGAATACTCA
TACTCTTCCTTTTTCAATATTATTGAAGCATTTATCAGGGTTATTGTCTCATGAGCGGATACATATTTGA
ATGTATTTAGAAAAATAAACAAATAGGGGTTCCGCGCACATTTCCCCGAAAAGTGCCACCTAAATTGTAA
GCGTTAATATTTTGTTAAAATTCGCGTTAAATTTTTGTTAAATCAGCTCATTTTTTAACCAATAGGCCGA
AATCGGCAAAATCCCTTATAAATCAAAAGAATAGACCGAGATAGGGT
[37 nt withheld, positions 4948-4984]
AAAGAACGTGGACTCCAACGTCAAAGG
[49 nt withheld, positions 5012-5060]
T
[91 nt withheld, positions 5062-5152]
G
[124 nt withheld, positions 5154-5277]
CCCATTCGCCATTCAGGCTGCGCAACTGTTGGGAAGGGCGATCGGTGCGGGCCTCTTCGCTATTACGCCA
GCTGGCGAAAGGGGGATGTGCTGCAAGGCGATTAAGTTGGGTAACGCCAGGGTTTTCCCAGTCACGACGT
TGTAAAACGACGGCCAGTGAGCGCGCGTAATACGACTCACTATAGGGCGAATTGGGGTTAACCCTAGAAA
GATAGTCTGCGTAAAATTGACGCATGCATTCTTGAAATATTGCTCTCTCTTTCTAAATAGCGCGAATCCG
TCGCTGTGCATTTAGGACATCTCAGTCGCCGCTTGGAGCTCCCGTGAGGCGTGCTTGTCAATGCGGTAAG
TGTCACTGATTTTGAACTATAACGACCGCGTGAGTCAAAATGACGCATGATTATCTTTTACGTGACTTTT
AAGATTTAACTCATACGATAATTATATTGTTATTTCATGTTCTACTTACGTGATAACTTATTATATATAT
ATTTTCTTGTTATAGATATCAACTAGAATACGCGTAAGGATCTGCGATCGCTCCGGTGCCCGTCAGTGGG
CAGAGCGCACATCGCCCACAGTCCCCGAGAAGTTGGGGGGAGGGGTCGGCAATTGAACGGGTGCCTAGAG
AAGGTGGCGCGGGGTAAACTGGGAAAGTGATGTCGTGTACTGGCTCCGCCTTTTTCCCGAGGGTGGGGGA
GAACCGTATATAAGTGCAGTAGTCGCCGTGAACGTTCTTTTTCGCAACGGGTTTGCCGCCAGAACACAGC
TGAAGCTTCGAGGGGCTCGCATCTCTCCTTCACGCGCCCGCCGCCCTACCTGAGGCCGCCATCCACGCCG
GTTGAGTCGCGTTCTGCCGCCTCCCGCCTGTGGTGCCTCCTGAACTGCGTCCGCCGTCTAGGTAAGTTTA
AAGCTCAGGTCGAGACCGGGCCTTTGTCCGGCGCTCCCTTGGAGCCTACCTAGACTCAGCCGGCTCTCCA
CGCTTTGCCTGACCCTGCTTGCTCAACTCTACGTCTTTGTTTCGTTTTCTGTTCTGCGCCGTTACAGATC
CAAGCTGTGACCGGCGCCTACTCTAGAGCTAGCGAATTCGCCGCCACCATGCCTAAGAAAAAGAGGAAGG
TGAGCGGCCGCGGAGTTCAGGTGGAAACCATCTCCCCAGGAGACGGGCGCACCTTCCCCAAGCGCGGCCA
GACCTGCGTGGTGCACTACACCGGGATGCTTGAAGATGGAAAGAAAGTTGATTCCTCCCGGGACAGAAAC
AAGCCCTTTAAGTTTATGCTAGGCAAGCAGGAGGTGATCCGAGGCTGGGAAGAAGGGGTTGCCCAGATGA
GTGTGGGTCAGAGAGCCAAACTGACTATATCTCCAGATTATGCCTATGGTGCCACTGGGCACCCAGGCAT
CATCCCACCACATGCCACTCTCGTCTTCGATGTGGAGCTTCTAAAACTGGAAGGATCCGGCGGATCTGGA
GGTAGTGGTGGATCTGGAGGTTCTGGTGGCTCCGACAAGAAGTACAGCATCGGCCTGGCCATCGGCACCA
ACTCTGTGGGCTGGGCCGTGATCACCGACGAGTACAAGGTGCCCAGCAAGAAATTCAAGGTGCTGGGCAA
CACCGACCGGCACAGCATCAAGAAGAACCTGATCGGCGCCCTGCTGTTCGACAGCGGAGAAACAGCCGAG
GCCACCCGGCTGAAGAGAACCGCCAGAAGAAGATACACCAGACGGAAGAACCGGATCTGCTATCTGCAAG
AGATCTTCAGCAACGAGATGGCCAAGGTGGACGACAGCTTCTTCCACAGACTGGAAGAGTCCTTCCTGGT
GGAAGAGGATAAGAAGCACGAGCGGCACCCCATCTTCGGCAACATCGTGGACGAGGTGGCCTACCACGAG
AAGTACCCCACCATCTACCACCTGAGAAAGAAACTGGTGGACAGCACCGACAAGGCCGACCTGCGGCTGA
TCTATCTGGCCCTGGCCCACATGATCAAGTTCCGGGGCCACTTCCTGATCGAGGGCGACCTGAACCCCGA
CAACAGCGACGTGGACAAGCTGTTCATCCAGCTGGTGCAGACCTACAACCAGCTGTTCGAGGAAAACCCC
ATCAACGCCAGCGGCGTGGACGCCAAGGCCATCCTGTCTGCCAGACTGAGCAAGAGCAGACGGCTGGAAA
ATCTGATCGCCCAGCTGCCCGGCGAGAAGAAGAATGGCCTGTTCGGCAACCTGATTGCCCTGAGCCTGGG
CCTGACCCCCAACTTCAAGAGCAACTTCGACCTGGCCGAGGATGCCAAACTGCAGCTGAGCAAGGACACC
TACGACGACGACCTGGACAACCTGCTGGCCCAGATCGGCGACCAGTACGCCGACCTGTTTCTGGCCGCCA
AGAACCTGTCCGACGCCATCCTGCTGAGCGACATCCTGAGAGTGAACACCGAGATCACCAAGGCCCCCCT
GAGCGCCTCTATGATCAAGAGATACGACGAGCACCACCAGGACCTGACCCTGCTGAAAGCTCTCGTGCGG
CAGCAGCTGCCTGAGAAGTACAAAGAGATTTTCTTCGACCAGAGCAAGAACGGCTACGCCGGCTACATCG
ATGGCGGAGCCAGCCAGGAAGAGTTCTACAAGTTCATCAAGCCCATCCTGGAAAAGATGGACGGCACCGA
GGAACTGCTCGTGAAGCTGAACAGAGAGGACCTGCTGCGGAAGCAGCGGACCTTCGACAACGGCAGCATC
CCCCACCAGATCCACCTGGGAGAGCTGCACGCCATTCTGCGGCGGCAGGAAGATTTTTACCCATTCCTGA
AGGACAACCGGGAAAAGATCGAGAAGATCCTGACCTTCCGCATCCCCTACTACGTGGGCCCTCTGGCCAG
GGGAAACAGCAGATTCGCCTGGATGACCAGAAAGAGCGAGGAAACCATCACCCCCTGGAACTTCGAGGAA
GTGGTGGACAAGGGCGCCAGCGCCCAGAGCTTCATCGAGCGGATGACCAACTTCGATAAGAACCTGCCCA
ACGAGAAGGTGCTGCCCAAGCACAGCCTGCTGTACGAGTACTTCACCGTGTACAACGAGCTGACCAAAGT
GAAATACGTGACCGAGGGAATGAGAAAGCCCGCCTTCCTGAGCGGCGAGCAGAAAAAAGCCATCGTGGAC
CTGCTGTTCAAGACCAACCGGAAAGTGACCGTGAAGCAGCTGAAAGAGGACTACTTCAAGAAAATCGAGT
GCTTCGACTCCGTGGAAATCTCCGGCGTGGAAGATCGGTTCAACGCCTCCCTGGGCACATACCACGATCT
GCTGAAAATTATCAAGGACAAGGACTTCCTGGACAATGAGGAAAACGAGGACATTCTGGAAGATATCGTG
CTGACCCTGACACTGTTTGAGGACAGAGAGATGATCGAGGAACGGCTGAAAACCTATGCCCACCTGTTCG
ACGACAAAGTGATGAAGCAGCTGAAGCGGCGGAGATACACCGGCTGGGGCAGGCTGAGCCGGAAGCTGAT
CAACGGCATCCGGGACAAGCAGTCCGGCAAGACAATCCTGGATTTCCTGAAGTCCGACGGCTTCGCCAAC
AGAAACTTCATGCAGCTGATCCACGACGACAGCCTGACCTTTAAAGAGGACATCCAGAAAGCCCAGGTGT
CCGGCCAGGGCGATAGCCTGCACGAGCACATTGCCAATCTGGCCGGCAGCCCCGCCATTAAGAAGGGCAT
CCTGCAGACAGTGAAGGTGGTGGACGAGCTCGTGAAAGTGATGGGCCGGCACAAGCCCGAGAACATCGTG
ATCGAAATGGCCAGAGAGAACCAGACCACCCAGAAGGGACAGAAGAACAGCCGCGAGAGAATGAAGCGGA
TCGAAGAGGGCATCAAAGAGCTGGGCAGCCAGATCCTGAAAGAACACCCCGTGGAAAACACCCAGCTGCA
GAACGAGAAGCTGTACCTGTACTACCTGCAGAATGGGCGGGATATGTACGTGGACCAGGAACTGGACATC
AACCGGCTGTCCGACTACGATGTGGACGCTATCGTGCCTCAGAGCTTTCTGAAGGACGACTCCATCGATA
ACAAAGTGCTGACTCGGAGCGACAAGAACCGGGGCAAGAGCGACAACGTGCCCTCCGAAGAGGTCGTGAA
GAAGATGAAGAACTACTGGCGCCAGCTGCTGAATGCCAAGCTGATTACCCAGAGGAAGTTCGACAATCTG
ACCAAGGCCGAGAGAGGCGGCCTGAGCGAACTGGATAAGGCCGGCTTCATCAAGAGACAGCTGGTGGAAA
CCCGGCAGATCACAAAGCACGTGGCACAGATCCTGGACTCCCGGATGAACACTAAGTACGACGAGAACGA
CAAACTGATCCGGGAAGTGAAAGTGATCACCCTGAAGTCCAAGCTGGTGTCCGATTTCCGGAAGGATTTC
CAGTTTTACAAAGTGCGCGAGATCAACAACTACCACCACGCCCACGACGCCTACCTGAACGCCGTCGTGG
GAACCGCCCTGATCAAAAAGTACCCTAAGCTGGAAAGCGAGTTCGTGTACGGCGACTACAAGGTGTACGA
CGTGCGGAAGATGATCGCCAAGAGCGAGCAGGAAATCGGCAAGGCTACCGCCAAGTACTTCTTCTACAGC
AACATCATGAACTTTTTCAAGACCGAGATTACCCTGGCCAACGGCGAGATCCGGAAGCGGCCTCTGATCG
AGACAAACGGCGAAACAGGCGAGATCGTGTGGGATAAGGGCCGGGACTTTGCCACCGTGCGGAAAGTGCT
GTCTATGCCCCAAGTGAATATCGTGAAAAAGACCGAGGTGCAGACAGGCGGCTTCAGCAAAGAGTCTATC
CTGCCCAAGAGGAACAGCGACAAGCTGATCGCCAGAAAGAAGGACTGGGACCCTAAGAAGTACGGCGGCT
TCGACAGCCCCACCGTGGCCTATTCTGTGCTGGTGGTGGCCAAAGTGGAAAAGGGCAAGTCCAAGAAACT
GAAGAGTGTGAAAGAGCTGCTGGGGATCACCATCATGGAAAGAAGCAGCTTCGAGAAGAATCCCATCGAC
TTTCTGGAAGCCAAGGGCTACAAAGAAGTGAAAAAGGACCTGATCATCAAGCTGCCTAAGTACTCCCTGT
TCGAGCTGGAAAACGGCCGGAAGAGAATGCTGGCCTCTGCCGGCGAACTGCAGAAGGGAAACGAACTGGC
CCTGCCCTCCAAATATGTGAACTTCCTGTACCTGGCCAGCCACTATGAGAAGCTGAAGGGCTCCCCCGAG
GATAATGAGCAGAAACAGCTGTTTGTGGAACAGCACAAACACTACCTGGACGAGATCATCGAGCAGATCA
GCGAGTTCTCCAAGAGAGTGATCCTGGCCGACGCTAATCTGGACAAGGTGCTGAGCGCCTACAACAAGCA
CAGAGACAAGCCTATCAGAGAGCAGGCCGAGAATATCATCCACCTGTTTACCCTGACCAATCTGGGAGCC
CCTGCCGCCTTCAAGTACTTTGACACCACCATCGACCGGAAGAGGTACACCAGCACCAAAGAGGTGCTGG
ACGCCACCCTGATCCACCAGAGCATCACCGGCCTGTACGAGACACGGATCGACCTGTCTCAGCTGGGAGG
CGACCCCAAGAAGAAGCGCAAGGTGCACCACCACCACCACCACGGAGGAGGTGGAAGCGGAGGAGGAGGA
AGCGGAGGAGGAGGTAGCTGGATGGATGCTAAGTCACTAACTGCCTGGTCCCGGACACTGGTGACCTTCA
AGGATGTATTTGTGGACTTCACCAGGGAGGAGTGGAAGCTGCTGGACACTGCTCAGCAGATCGTGTACAG
AAATGTGATGCTGGAGAACTATAAGAACCTGGTTTCCTTGGGTTATCAGCTTACTAAGCCAGATGTGATC
CTCCGGTTGGAGAAGGGAGAAGAGCCCGGAGGAGGTGGAAGCGGAGGAGGAGGAAGCGGAGGAGGAGGTA
GCG
