Features (pLannotate 1.2.2; 22 found; start..end, strand, type, name):
      3..701     +  CDS            TagBFP: TagBFP is a basic (constitutively fluorescent) blue fluorescent protein published in 2008, derived from Entacmaea quadricolor. It is reported to be a very rapidly-maturing monomer with very low acid sensitivity.
    719..943     +  polyA_signal   bGH poly(A) signal: bovine growth hormone polyadenylation signal
    941..1349    +  promoter       PGK promoter (fragment): mouse phosphoglycerate kinase 1 promoter
   1357..1755    +  CDS            BSD: blasticidin S deaminase; Aspergillus terreus BSD; confers resistance to blasticidin
   1756..2344    +  misc_feature   WPRE: woodchuck hepatitis virus posttranscriptional regulatory element
   2619..2637    -  promoter       T3 promoter: promoter for bacteriophage T3 RNA polymerase
   2680..2702    -  protein_bind   lac operator (fragment): The lac repressor binds to the lac operator to inhibit transcription in E. coli. This inhibition can be relieved by adding lactose or isopropyl-β-D-thiogalactopyranoside (IPTG). lac repressor encoded by lacI
   2706..2736    -  promoter       lac promoter: promoter for the E. coli lac operon
   2751..2772    -  protein_bind   CAP binding site: CAP binding activates transcription in the presence of cAMP. E. coli catabolite activator protein
   2785..2877    -  CDS            lacI (fragment): lac repressor; lacI; The lac repressor binds to the lac operator to inhibit transcription in E. coli. This inhibition can be relieved by adding lactose or isopropyl-β-D-thiogalactopyranoside (IPTG).
   3060..3648    -  rep_origin     ori: high-copy-number ColE1/pMB1/pBR322/pUC origin of replication
   3819..4679    -  CDS            AmpR: β-lactamase; bla; confers resistance to ampicillin, carbenicillin, and related antibiotics
   4680..4784    -  promoter       AmpR promoter: bla
   4837..5265    -  rep_origin     f1 ori (sequence partly withheld): f1 bacteriophage origin of replication; arrow indicates direction of (+) strand synthesis
   5270..5425    -  CDS            lacZα (fragment): LacZα fragment of β-galactosidase; lacZ fragment
   5433..5451    +  promoter       T7 promoter: promoter for bacteriophage T7 RNA polymerase
   5823..6034    +  promoter       EF-1α core promoter: core promoter for human elongation factor EF-1α
   6047..6315    +  LTR            5' LTR (truncated): truncated 5' long terminal repeat (LTR) from human T-cell leukemia virus (HTLV) type 1
   6397..6717    +  CDS            DmrB: F36V mutant of FK506-binding protein FKBP12 binds synthetic ligands that do not bind wild-type FKBP
   6769..10869   +  CDS            Cas9: Cas9 (Csn1) endonuclease from the Streptococcus pyogenes Type II CRISPR/Cas system generates RNA-guided double strand breaks in DNA
  10891..10908   +  CDS            9xHis (fragment): 9xHis affinity tag
  10987..11172   +  CDS            KRAB: Krüppel-associated box (KRAB) transcriptional repression domain from the human zinc finger protein ZNF10 (Margolin et al., 1994)
>Addgene plasmid #187953 | pSLPB2B-FKBP12_F36V-SpdCas9-KRAB-tagBFP-PGK-Blasticidin | addgene full sequence | sequence record 373487 | Addgene NGS Result
CCATGAGCGAGCTGATTAAGGAGAACATGCACATGAAGCTGTACATGGAGGGCACCGTGGACAACCATCA
CTTCAAGTGCACATCCGAGGGCGAAGGCAAGCCCTACGAGGGCACCCAGACCATGAGAATCAAGGTGGTC
GAGGGCGGCCCTCTCCCCTTCGCCTTCGACATCCTGGCTACTAGCTTCCTCTACGGCAGCAAGACCTTCA
TCAACCACACCCAGGGCATCCCCGACTTCTTCAAGCAGTCCTTCCCTGAGGGCTTCACATGGGAGAGAGT
CACCACATACGAAGACGGGGGCGTGCTGACCGCTACCCAGGACACCAGCCTCCAGGACGGCTGCCTCATC
TACAACGTCAAGATCAGAGGGGTGAACTTCACATCCAACGGCCCTGTGATGCAGAAGAAAACACTCGGCT
GGGAGGCCTTCACCGAGACGCTGTACCCCGCTGACGGCGGCCTGGAAGGCAGAAACGACATGGCCCTGAA
GCTCGTGGGCGGGAGCCATCTGATCGCAAACATCAAGACCACATATAGATCCAAGAAACCCGCTAAGAAC
CTCAAGATGCCTGGCGTCTACTATGTGGACTACAGACTGGAAAGAATCAAGGAGGCCAACAACGAGACCT
ACGTCGAGCAGCACGAGGTGGCAGTGGCCAGATACTGCGACCTCCCTAGCAAACTGGGGCACAAGCTTAA
TTAGCCATGGATTAACGACTGTGCCTTCTAGTTGCCAGCCATCTGTTGTTTGCCCCTCCCCCGTGCCTTC
CTTGACCCTGGAAGGTGCCACTCCCACTGTCCTTTCCTAATAAAATGAGGAAATTGCATCGCATTGTCTG
AGTAGGTGTCATTCTATTCTGGGGGGTGGGGTGGGGCAGGACAGCAAGGGGGAGGATTGGGAAGACAATA
GCAGGCATGCTGGGGATGCGGTGGGCTCTATGGCCTCTGGCCTCGCACACATTCCACATCCACCGGTAGG
CGCCAACCGGCTCCGTTCTTTGGTGGCCCCTTCGCGCCACCTTCTACTCCTCCCCTAGTCAGGAAGTTCC
CCCCCGCCCCGCAGCTCGCGTCGTGCAGGACGTGACAAATGGAAGTAGCACGTCTCACTAGTCTCGTGCA
GATGGACAGCACCGCTGAGCAATGGAAGCGGGTAGGCCTTTGGGGCAGCGGCCAATAGCAGCTTTGCTCC
TTCGCTTTCTGGGCTCAGAGGCTGGGAAGGGGTGGGTCCGGGGGCGGGCTCAGGGGCGGGGCGGGCGCCC
GAAGGTCCTCCGGAGGCCCGGCATTCTGCACGCTTCAAAAGCGCACGTCTGCCGCGCTGTTCTCCTCTTC
CTCATCTCCGGGCCTTTCGACCTGCAATGGCCAAGCCTTTGTCTCAAGAAGAATCCACCCTCATTGAAAG
AGCAACGGCTACAATCAACAGCATCCCCATCTCTGAAGACTACAGCGTCGCCAGCGCAGCTCTCTCTAGC
GACGGCCGCATCTTCACTGGTGTCAATGTATATCATTTTACTGGGGGACCTTGTGCAGAACTCGTGGTGC
TGGGCACTGCTGCTGCTGCGGCAGCTGGCAACCTGACTTGTATCGTCGCGATCGGAAATGAGAACAGGGG
CATCTTGAGCCCCTGCGGACGGTGCCGACAGGTGCTTCTCGATCTGCATCCTGGGATCAAAGCCATAGTG
AAGGACAGTGATGGACAGCCGACGGCAGTTGGGATTCGTGAATTGCTGCCCTCTGGTTATGTGTGGGAGG
GCTAAAATCAACCTCTGGATTACAAAATTTGTGAAAGATTGACTGGTATTCTTAACTATGTTGCTCCTTT
TACGCTATGTGGATACGCTGCTTTAATGCCTTTGTATCATGCTATTGCTTCCCGTATGGCTTTCATTTTC
TCCTCCTTGTATAAATCCTGGTTGCTGTCTCTTTATGAGGAGTTGTGGCCCGTTGTCAGGCAACGTGGCG
TGGTGTGCACTGTGTTTGCTGACGCAACCCCCACTGGTTGGGGCATTGCCACCACCTGTCAGCTCCTTTC
CGGGACTTTCGCTTTCCCCCTCCCTATTGCCACGGCGGAACTCATCGCCGCCTGCCTTGCCCGCTGCTGG
ACAGGGGCTCGGCTGTTGGGCACTGACAATTCCGTGGTGTTGTCGGGGAAATCATCGTCCTTTCCTTGGC
TGCTCGCCTGTGTTGCCACCTGGATTCTGCGCGGGACGTCCTTCTGCTACGTCCCTTCGGCCCTCAATCC
AGCGGACCTTCCTTCCCGCGGCCTGCTGCCGGCTCTGCGGCCTCTTCCGCGTCTCCGCCTTCGCCCTCAG
ACGAGTCGGATCTCCCTTTGGGCCGCCTCCCCGCCGGTACCTAAAAGTTTTGTTACTTTATAGAAGAAAT
TTTGAGTTTTTGTTTTTTTTTAATAAATAAATAAACATAAATAAATTGTTTGTTGAATTTATTATTAGTA
TGTAAGTGTAAATATAATAAAACTTAATATCTATTCAAATTAATAAATAAACCTCGATATACAGACCGAT
AAAACACATGCGTCAATTTTACGCATGATTATCTTTAACGTACGTCACAATATGATTATCTTTCTAGGGT
TAATCTAGTATTAATCCAGCTTTTGTTCCCTTTAGTGAGGGTTAATTGCGCGCTTGGCGTAATCATGGTC
ATAGCTGTTTCCTGTGTGAAATTGTTATCCGCTCACAATTCCACACAACATACGAGCCGGAAGCATAAAG
TGTAAAGCCTGGGGTGCCTAATGAGTGAGCTAACTCACATTAATTGCGTTGCGCTCACTGCCCGCTTTCC
AGTCGGGAAACCTGTCGTGCCAGCTGCATTAATGAATCGGCCAACGCGCGGGGAGAGGCGGTTTGCGTAT
TGGGCGCTCTTCCGCTTCCTCGCTCACTGACTCGCTGCGCTCGGTCGTTCGGCTGCGGCGAGCGGTATCA
GCTCACTCAAAGGCGGTAATACGGTTATCCACAGAATCAGGGGATAACGCAGGAAAGAACATGTGAGCAA
AAGGCCAGCAAAAGGCCAGGAACCGTAAAAAGGCCGCGTTGCTGGCGTTTTTCCATAGGCTCCGCCCCCC
TGACGAGCATCACAAAAATCGACGCTCAAGTCAGAGGTGGCGAAACCCGACAGGACTATAAAGATACCAG
GCGTTTCCCCCTGGAAGCTCCCTCGTGCGCTCTCCTGTTCCGACCCTGCCGCTTACCGGATACCTGTCCG
CCTTTCTCCCTTCGGGAAGCGTGGCGCTTTCTCATAGCTCACGCTGTAGGTATCTCAGTTCGGTGTAGGT
CGTTCGCTCCAAGCTGGGCTGTGTGCACGAACCCCCCGTTCAGCCCGACCGCTGCGCCTTATCCGGTAAC
TATCGTCTTGAGTCCAACCCGGTAAGACACGACTTATCGCCACTGGCAGCAGCCACTGGTAACAGGATTA
GCAGAGCGAGGTATGTAGGCGGTGCTACAGAGTTCTTGAAGTGGTGGCCTAACTACGGCTACACTAGAAG
AACAGTATTTGGTATCTGCGCTCTGCTGAAGCCAGTTACCTTCGGAAAAAGAGTTGGTAGCTCTTGATCC
GGCAAACAAACCACCGCTGGTAGCGGTGGTTTTTTTGTTTGCAAGCAGCAGATTACGCGCAGAAAAAAAG
GATCTCAAGAAGATCCTTTGATCTTTTCTACGGGGTCTGACGCTCAGTGGAACGAAAACTCACGTTAAGG
GATTTTGGTCATGAGATTATCAAAAAGGATCTTCACCTAGATCCTTTTAAATTAAAAATGAAGTTTTAAA
TCAATCTAAAGTATATATGAGTAAACTTGGTCTGACAGTTACCAATGCTTAATCAGTGAGGCACCTATCT
CAGCGATCTGTCTATTTCGTTCATCCATAGTTGCCTGACTCCCCGTCGTGTAGATAACTACGATACGGGA
GGGCTTACCATCTGGCCCCAGTGCTGCAATGATACCGCGAGACCCACGCTCACCGGCTCCAGATTTATCA
GCAATAAACCAGCCAGCCGGAAGGGCCGAGCGCAGAAGTGGTCCTGCAACTTTATCCGCCTCCATCCAGT
CTATTAATTGTTGCCGGGAAGCTAGAGTAAGTAGTTCGCCAGTTAATAGTTTGCGCAACGTTGTTGCCAT
TGCTACAGGCATCGTGGTGTCACGCTCGTCGTTTGGTATGGCTTCATTCAGCTCCGGTTCCCAACGATCA
AGGCGAGTTACATGATCCCCCATGTTGTGCAAAAAAGCGGTTAGCTCCTTCGGTCCTCCGATCGTTGTCA
GAAGTAAGTTGGCCGCAGTGTTATCACTCATGGTTATGGCAGCACTGCATAATTCTCTTACTGTCATGCC
ATCCGTAAGATGCTTTTCTGTGACTGGTGAGTACTCAACCAAGTCATTCTGAGAATAGTGTATGCGGCGA
CCGAGTTGCTCTTGCCCGGCGTCAATACGGGATAATACCGCGCCACATAGCAGAACTTTAAAAGTGCTCA
TCATTGGAAAACGTTCTTCGGGGCGAAAACTCTCAAGGATCTTACCGCTGTTGAGATCCAGTTCGATGTA
ACCCACTCGTGCACCCAACTGATCTTCAGCATCTTTTACTTTCACCAGCGTTTCTGGGTGAGCAAAAACA
GGAAGGCAAAATGCCGCAAAAAAGGGAATAAGGGCGACACGGAAATGTTGAATACTCATACTCTTCCTTT
TTCAATATTATTGAAGCATTTATCAGGGTTATTGTCTCATGAGCGGATACATATTTGAATGTATTTAGAA
AAATAAACAAATAGGGGTTCCGCGCACATTTCCCCGAAAAGTGCCACCTAAATTGTAAGCGTTAATATTT
TGTTAAAATTCGCGTTAAATTTTTGTTAAATCAGCTCATTTTTTAACCAATAGGCCGAAATCGGCAAAAT
CCCTTATAAATCAAAAGAATAGACCGAGATAGGGT
[37 nt withheld, positions 4936-4972]
AAAGAACGTGGACTCCAACGTCAAAGG
[49 nt withheld, positions 5000-5048]
T
[91 nt withheld, positions 5050-5140]
G
[124 nt withheld, positions 5142-5265]
CCCATTCGCCATTCAGGCTGCGCAACTGTTGGGAAGGGCGATCGGTGCGGGCCTCTTCGCTATTACGCCA
GCTGGCGAAAGGGGGATGTGCTGCAAGGCGATTAAGTTGGGTAACGCCAGGGTTTTCCCAGTCACGACGT
TGTAAAACGACGGCCAGTGAGCGCGCGTAATACGACTCACTATAGGGCGAATTGGGGCTAACCCTAGAAA
GATAGTCTGCGTAAAATTGACGCATGCATTCTTGAAATATTGCTCTCTCTTTCTAAATAGCGCGAATCCG
TCGCTGTGCATTTAGGACATCTCAGTCGCCGCTTGGAGCTCCCGTGAGGCGTGCTTGTCAATGCGGTAAG
TGTCACTGATTTTGAACTATAACGACCGCGTGAGTCAAAATGACGCATGATTATCTTTTACGTGACTTTT
AAGATTTAACTCATACGATAATTATATTGTTATTTCATGTTCTACTTACGTGATAACTTATTATATATAT
ATTTTCTTGTTATAGATATCAACTAGAATACGCGTAAGGATCTGCGATCGCTCCGGTGCCCGTCAGTGGG
CAGAGCGCACATCGCCCACAGTCCCCGAGAAGTTGGGGGGAGGGGTCGGCAATTGAACGGGTGCCTAGAG
AAGGTGGCGCGGGGTAAACTGGGAAAGTGATGTCGTGTACTGGCTCCGCCTTTTTCCCGAGGGTGGGGGA
GAACCGTATATAAGTGCAGTAGTCGCCGTGAACGTTCTTTTTCGCAACGGGTTTGCCGCCAGAACACAGC
TGAAGCTTCGAGGGGCTCGCATCTCTCCTTCACGCGCCCGCCGCCCTACCTGAGGCCGCCATCCACGCCG
GTTGAGTCGCGTTCTGCCGCCTCCCGCCTGTGGTGCCTCCTGAACTGCGTCCGCCGTCTAGGTAAGTTTA
AAGCTCAGGTCGAGACCGGGCCTTTGTCCGGCGCTCCCTTGGAGCCTACCTAGACTCAGCCGGCTCTCCA
CGCTTTGCCTGACCCTGCTTGCTCAACTCTACGTCTTTGTTTCGTTTTCTGTTCTGCGCCGTTACAGATC
CAAGCTGTGACCGGCGCCTACTCTAGAGCTAGCGAATTCGCCGCCACCATGCCTAAGAAAAAGAGGAAGG
TGAGCGGCCGCGGAGTTCAGGTGGAAACCATCTCCCCAGGAGACGGGCGCACCTTCCCCAAGCGCGGCCA
GACCTGCGTGGTGCACTACACCGGGATGCTTGAAGATGGAAAGAAAGTTGATTCCTCCCGGGACAGAAAC
AAGCCCTTTAAGTTTATGCTAGGCAAGCAGGAGGTGATCCGAGGCTGGGAAGAAGGGGTTGCCCAGATGA
GTGTGGGTCAGAGAGCCAAACTGACTATATCTCCAGATTATGCCTATGGTGCCACTGGGCACCCAGGCAT
CATCCCACCACATGCCACTCTCGTCTTCGATGTGGAGCTTCTAAAACTGGAAGGATCCGGCGGATCTGGA
GGTAGTGGTGGATCTGGAGGTTCTGGTGGCTCCGACAAGAAGTACAGCATCGGCCTGGCCATCGGCACCA
ACTCTGTGGGCTGGGCCGTGATCACCGACGAGTACAAGGTGCCCAGCAAGAAATTCAAGGTGCTGGGCAA
CACCGACCGGCACAGCATCAAGAAGAACCTGATCGGCGCCCTGCTGTTCGACAGCGGAGAAACAGCCGAG
GCCACCCGGCTGAAGAGAACCGCCAGAAGAAGATACACCAGACGGAAGAACCGGATCTGCTATCTGCAAG
AGATCTTCAGCAACGAGATGGCCAAGGTGGACGACAGCTTCTTCCACAGACTGGAAGAGTCCTTCCTGGT
GGAAGAGGATAAGAAGCACGAGCGGCACCCCATCTTCGGCAACATCGTGGACGAGGTGGCCTACCACGAG
AAGTACCCCACCATCTACCACCTGAGAAAGAAACTGGTGGACAGCACCGACAAGGCCGACCTGCGGCTGA
TCTATCTGGCCCTGGCCCACATGATCAAGTTCCGGGGCCACTTCCTGATCGAGGGCGACCTGAACCCCGA
CAACAGCGACGTGGACAAGCTGTTCATCCAGCTGGTGCAGACCTACAACCAGCTGTTCGAGGAAAACCCC
ATCAACGCCAGCGGCGTGGACGCCAAGGCCATCCTGTCTGCCAGACTGAGCAAGAGCAGACGGCTGGAAA
ATCTGATCGCCCAGCTGCCCGGCGAGAAGAAGAATGGCCTGTTCGGCAACCTGATTGCCCTGAGCCTGGG
CCTGACCCCCAACTTCAAGAGCAACTTCGACCTGGCCGAGGATGCCAAACTGCAGCTGAGCAAGGACACC
TACGACGACGACCTGGACAACCTGCTGGCCCAGATCGGCGACCAGTACGCCGACCTGTTTCTGGCCGCCA
AGAACCTGTCCGACGCCATCCTGCTGAGCGACATCCTGAGAGTGAACACCGAGATCACCAAGGCCCCCCT
GAGCGCCTCTATGATCAAGAGATACGACGAGCACCACCAGGACCTGACCCTGCTGAAAGCTCTCGTGCGG
CAGCAGCTGCCTGAGAAGTACAAAGAGATTTTCTTCGACCAGAGCAAGAACGGCTACGCCGGCTACATCG
ATGGCGGAGCCAGCCAGGAAGAGTTCTACAAGTTCATCAAGCCCATCCTGGAAAAGATGGACGGCACCGA
GGAACTGCTCGTGAAGCTGAACAGAGAGGACCTGCTGCGGAAGCAGCGGACCTTCGACAACGGCAGCATC
CCCCACCAGATCCACCTGGGAGAGCTGCACGCCATTCTGCGGCGGCAGGAAGATTTTTACCCATTCCTGA
AGGACAACCGGGAAAAGATCGAGAAGATCCTGACCTTCCGCATCCCCTACTACGTGGGCCCTCTGGCCAG
GGGAAACAGCAGATTCGCCTGGATGACCAGAAAGAGCGAGGAAACCATCACCCCCTGGAACTTCGAGGAA
GTGGTGGACAAGGGCGCCAGCGCCCAGAGCTTCATCGAGCGGATGACCAACTTCGATAAGAACCTGCCCA
ACGAGAAGGTGCTGCCCAAGCACAGCCTGCTGTACGAGTACTTCACCGTGTACAACGAGCTGACCAAAGT
GAAATACGTGACCGAGGGAATGAGAAAGCCCGCCTTCCTGAGCGGCGAGCAGAAAAAAGCCATCGTGGAC
CTGCTGTTCAAGACCAACCGGAAAGTGACCGTGAAGCAGCTGAAAGAGGACTACTTCAAGAAAATCGAGT
GCTTCGACTCCGTGGAAATCTCCGGCGTGGAAGATCGGTTCAACGCCTCCCTGGGCACATACCACGATCT
GCTGAAAATTATCAAGGACAAGGACTTCCTGGACAATGAGGAAAACGAGGACATTCTGGAAGATATCGTG
CTGACCCTGACACTGTTTGAGGACAGAGAGATGATCGAGGAACGGCTGAAAACCTATGCCCACCTGTTCG
ACGACAAAGTGATGAAGCAGCTGAAGCGGCGGAGATACACCGGCTGGGGCAGGCTGAGCCGGAAGCTGAT
CAACGGCATCCGGGACAAGCAGTCCGGCAAGACAATCCTGGATTTCCTGAAGTCCGACGGCTTCGCCAAC
AGAAACTTCATGCAGCTGATCCACGACGACAGCCTGACCTTTAAAGAGGACATCCAGAAAGCCCAGGTGT
CCGGCCAGGGCGATAGCCTGCACGAGCACATTGCCAATCTGGCCGGCAGCCCCGCCATTAAGAAGGGCAT
CCTGCAGACAGTGAAGGTGGTGGACGAGCTCGTGAAAGTGATGGGCCGGCACAAGCCCGAGAACATCGTG
ATCGAAATGGCCAGAGAGAACCAGACCACCCAGAAGGGACAGAAGAACAGCCGCGAGAGAATGAAGCGGA
TCGAAGAGGGCATCAAAGAGCTGGGCAGCCAGATCCTGAAAGAACACCCCGTGGAAAACACCCAGCTGCA
GAACGAGAAGCTGTACCTGTACTACCTGCAGAATGGGCGGGATATGTACGTGGACCAGGAACTGGACATC
AACCGGCTGTCCGACTACGATGTGGACGCTATCGTGCCTCAGAGCTTTCTGAAGGACGACTCCATCGATA
ACAAAGTGCTGACTCGGAGCGACAAGAACCGGGGCAAGAGCGACAACGTGCCCTCCGAAGAGGTCGTGAA
GAAGATGAAGAACTACTGGCGCCAGCTGCTGAATGCCAAGCTGATTACCCAGAGGAAGTTCGACAATCTG
ACCAAGGCCGAGAGAGGCGGCCTGAGCGAACTGGATAAGGCCGGCTTCATCAAGAGACAGCTGGTGGAAA
CCCGGCAGATCACAAAGCACGTGGCACAGATCCTGGACTCCCGGATGAACACTAAGTACGACGAGAACGA
CAAACTGATCCGGGAAGTGAAAGTGATCACCCTGAAGTCCAAGCTGGTGTCCGATTTCCGGAAGGATTTC
CAGTTTTACAAAGTGCGCGAGATCAACAACTACCACCACGCCCACGACGCCTACCTGAACGCCGTCGTGG
GAACCGCCCTGATCAAAAAGTACCCTAAGCTGGAAAGCGAGTTCGTGTACGGCGACTACAAGGTGTACGA
CGTGCGGAAGATGATCGCCAAGAGCGAGCAGGAAATCGGCAAGGCTACCGCCAAGTACTTCTTCTACAGC
AACATCATGAACTTTTTCAAGACCGAGATTACCCTGGCCAACGGCGAGATCCGGAAGCGGCCTCTGATCG
AGACAAACGGCGAAACAGGCGAGATCGTGTGGGATAAGGGCCGGGACTTTGCCACCGTGCGGAAAGTGCT
GTCTATGCCCCAAGTGAATATCGTGAAAAAGACCGAGGTGCAGACAGGCGGCTTCAGCAAAGAGTCTATC
CTGCCCAAGAGGAACAGCGACAAGCTGATCGCCAGAAAGAAGGACTGGGACCCTAAGAAGTACGGCGGCT
TCGACAGCCCCACCGTGGCCTATTCTGTGCTGGTGGTGGCCAAAGTGGAAAAGGGCAAGTCCAAGAAACT
GAAGAGTGTGAAAGAGCTGCTGGGGATCACCATCATGGAAAGAAGCAGCTTCGAGAAGAATCCCATCGAC
TTTCTGGAAGCCAAGGGCTACAAAGAAGTGAAAAAGGACCTGATCATCAAGCTGCCTAAGTACTCCCTGT
TCGAGCTGGAAAACGGCCGGAAGAGAATGCTGGCCTCTGCCGGCGAACTGCAGAAGGGAAACGAACTGGC
CCTGCCCTCCAAATATGTGAACTTCCTGTACCTGGCCAGCCACTATGAGAAGCTGAAGGGCTCCCCCGAG
GATAATGAGCAGAAACAGCTGTTTGTGGAACAGCACAAACACTACCTGGACGAGATCATCGAGCAGATCA
GCGAGTTCTCCAAGAGAGTGATCCTGGCCGACGCTAATCTGGACAAGGTGCTGAGCGCCTACAACAAGCA
CAGAGACAAGCCTATCAGAGAGCAGGCCGAGAATATCATCCACCTGTTTACCCTGACCAATCTGGGAGCC
CCTGCCGCCTTCAAGTACTTTGACACCACCATCGACCGGAAGAGGTACACCAGCACCAAAGAGGTGCTGG
ACGCCACCCTGATCCACCAGAGCATCACCGGCCTGTACGAGACACGGATCGACCTGTCTCAGCTGGGAGG
CGACCCCAAGAAGAAGCGCAAGGTGCACCACCACCACCACCACGGAGGAGGTGGAAGCGGAGGAGGAGGA
AGCGGAGGAGGAGGTAGCTGGATGGATGCTAAGTCACTAACTGCCTGGTCCCGGACACTGGTGACCTTCA
AGGATGTATTTGTGGACTTCACCAGGGAGGAGTGGAAGCTGCTGGACACTGCTCAGCAGATCGTGTACAG
AAATGTGATGCTGGAGAACTATAAGAACCTGGTTTCCTTGGGTTATCAGCTTACTAAGCCAGATGTGATC
CTCCGGTTGGAGAAGGGAGAAGAGCCCGGAGGAGGTGGAAGCGGAGGAGGAGGAAGCGGAGGAGGAGGTA
GCG
